LOCUS       Exported 7134 bp ds-DNA circular SYN 12-MAY-2021
DEFINITION  mammalian expression, proximity labelling, mitochondrial
            relocalisation.
ACCESSION   .
VERSION     .
KEYWORDS    JB95
SOURCE      synthetic DNA construct
  ORGANISM  synthetic DNA construct
REFERENCE   1 (bases 1 to 7134)
  AUTHORS   Gillingham AK, Bertram J, Begum F, Munro S
  TITLE     In vivo identification of GTPase interactors by mitochondrial
            relocalization and proximity biotinylation.
  JOURNAL   Elife. 2019 Jul 11;8. pii: 45916. doi: 10.7554/eLife.45916.
  PUBMED    31294692
REFERENCE   2 (bases 1 to 7134)
  AUTHORS   .
  TITLE     Direct Submission
  JOURNAL   Exported May 12, 2021 from SnapGene Server 1.1.58
            http://www.snapgene.com
FEATURES             Location/Qualifiers
     source          1..7134
                     /organism="synthetic DNA construct"
                     /mol_type="other DNA"
     primer_bind     complement(44..63)
                     /label=pRS-marker
                     /note="pRS vectors, use to sequence yeast selectable
                     marker"
     enhancer        235..614
                     /label=CMV enhancer
                     /note="human cytomegalovirus immediate early enhancer"
     promoter        615..818
                     /label=CMV promoter
                     /note="human cytomegalovirus (CMV) immediate early
                     promoter"
     primer_bind     769..789
                     /label=CMV-F
                     /note="Human CMV immediate early promoter, forward primer"
     primer_bind     863..882
                     /label=T7
                     /note="T7 promoter, forward primer"
     promoter        863..881
                     /label=T7 promoter
                     /note="promoter for bacteriophage T7 RNA polymerase"
     CDS             1483..2448
                     /codon_start=1
                     /product="promiscuous R118G mutant of the E. coli biotin
                     protein ligase (Cronan, 2005)"
                     /label=BirA(R118G)
                     /note="also known as BirA* or BioID"
                     /translation="MDKDNTVPLKLIALLANGEFHSGEQLGETLGMSRAAINKHIQTLR
                     DWGVDVFTVPGKGYSLPEPIQLLNAKQILGQLDGGSVAVLPVIDSTNQYLLDRIGELKS
                     GDACIAEYQQAGRGGRGRKWFSPFGANLYLSMFWRLEQGPAAAIGLSLVIGIVMAEVLR
                     KLGADKVRVKWPNDLYLQDRKLAGILVELTGKTGDAAQIVIGAGINMAMRRVEESVVNQ
                     GWITLQEAGINLDRNTLAAMLIRELRAALELFEQEGLAPYLSRWEKLDNFINRPVKLII
                     GDKEIFGISRGIDKQGALLLEQDGIIKPWMGGEISLRSAEK"
     CDS             2479..2505
                     /codon_start=1
                     /product="HA (human influenza hemagglutinin) epitope tag"
                     /label=HA
                     /translation="YPYDVPDYA"
     primer_bind     complement(2725..2742)
                     /label=BGH-rev
                     /note="Bovine growth hormone terminator, reverse primer.
                     Also called BGH reverse"
     polyA_signal    2731..2955
                     /label=bGH poly(A) signal
                     /note="bovine growth hormone polyadenylation signal"
     rep_origin      3001..3429
                     /direction=RIGHT
                     /label=f1 ori
                     /note="f1 bacteriophage origin of replication; arrow
                     indicates direction of (+) strand synthesis"
     primer_bind     complement(3088..3107)
                     /label=F1ori-R
                     /note="F1 origin, reverse primer"
     primer_bind     3298..3319
                     /label=F1ori-F
                     /note="F1 origin, forward primer"
     primer_bind     complement(3438..3458)
                     /label=pBABE 3'
                     /note="SV40 enhancer, reverse primer for pBABE vectors"
     promoter        3443..3772
                     /label=SV40 promoter
                     /note="SV40 enhancer and early promoter"
     rep_origin      3623..3758
                     /label=SV40 ori
                     /note="SV40 origin of replication"
     primer_bind     3685..3704
                     /label=SV40pro-F
                     /note="SV40 promoter/origin, forward primer"
     CDS             3839..4633
                     /codon_start=1
                     /gene="aph(3')-II (or nptII)"
                     /product="aminoglycoside phosphotransferase from Tn5"
                     /label=NeoR/KanR
                     /note="confers resistance to neomycin, kanamycin, and G418
                     (Geneticin(R))"
                     /translation="MIEQDGLHAGSPAAWVERLFGYDWAQQTIGCSDAAVFRLSAQGRP
                     VLFVKTDLSGALNELQDEAARLSWLATTGVPCAAVLDVVTEAGRDWLLLGEVPGQDLLS
                     SHLAPAEKVSIMADAMRRLHTLDPATCPFDHQAKHRIERARTRMEAGLVDQDDLDEEHQ
                     GLAPAELFARLKARMPDGEDLVVTHGDACLPNIMVENGRFSGFIDCGRLGVADRYQDIA
                     LATRDIAEELGGEWADRFLVLYGIAAPDSQRIAFYRLLDEFF"
     primer_bind     complement(3893..3912)
                     /label=Neo-R
                     /note="Neomycin resistance gene, reverse primer"
     primer_bind     4503..4522
                     /label=Neo-F
                     /note="Neomycin resistance gene, forward primer"
     polyA_signal    4807..4928
                     /label=SV40 poly(A) signal
                     /note="SV40 polyadenylation signal"
     primer_bind     complement(4844..4863)
                     /label=SV40pA-R
                     /note="SV40 polyA, reverse primer"
     primer_bind     4898..4917
                     /label=EBV-rev
                     /note="SV40 polyA terminator, reverse primer"
     primer_bind     complement(4977..4993)
                     /label=M13 rev
                     /note="common sequencing primer, one of multiple similar
                     variants"
     primer_bind     complement(4977..4993)
                     /label=M13 Reverse
                     /note="In lacZ gene. Also called M13-rev"
     primer_bind     complement(4990..5012)
                     /label=M13/pUC Reverse
                     /note="In lacZ gene"
     protein_bind    5001..5017
                     /label=lac operator
                     /bound_moiety="lac repressor encoded by lacI"
                     /note="The lac repressor binds to the lac operator to
                     inhibit transcription in E. coli. This inhibition can be
                     relieved by adding lactose or
                     isopropyl-beta-D-thiogalactopyranoside (IPTG)."
     promoter        complement(5025..5055)
                     /label=lac promoter
                     /note="promoter for the E. coli lac operon"
     protein_bind    5070..5091
                     /label=CAP binding site
                     /bound_moiety="E. coli catabolite activator protein"
                     /note="CAP binding activates transcription in the presence
                     of cAMP."
     primer_bind     complement(5208..5225)
                     /label=L4440
                     /note="L4440 vector, forward primer"
     rep_origin      complement(5379..5967)
                     /direction=LEFT
                     /label=ori
                     /note="high-copy-number ColE1/pMB1/pBR322/pUC origin of
                     replication"
     primer_bind     complement(5459..5478)
                     /label=pBR322ori-F
                     /note="pBR322 origin, forward primer"
     CDS             complement(6138..6998)
                     /codon_start=1
                     /gene="bla"
                     /product="beta-lactamase"
                     /label=AmpR
                     /note="confers resistance to ampicillin, carbenicillin, and
                     related antibiotics"
                     /translation="MSIQHFRVALIPFFAAFCLPVFAHPETLVKVKDAEDQLGARVGYI
                     ELDLNSGKILESFRPEERFPMMSTFKVLLCGAVLSRIDAGQEQLGRRIHYSQNDLVEYS
                     PVTEKHLTDGMTVRELCSAAITMSDNTAANLLLTTIGGPKELTAFLHNMGDHVTRLDRW
                     EPELNEAIPNDERDTTMPVAMATTLRKLLTGELLTLASRQQLIDWMEADKVAGPLLRSA
                     LPAGWFIADKSGAGERGSRGIIAALGPDGKPSRIVVIYTTGSQATMDERNRQIAEIGAS
                     LIKHW"
     primer_bind     6761..6780
                     /label=Amp-R
                     /note="Ampicillin resistance gene, reverse primer"
     promoter        complement(6999..7103)
                     /gene="bla"
                     /label=AmpR promoter
ORIGIN
        1 gacggatcgg gagatctccc gatcccctat ggtgcactct cagtacaatc tgctctgatg
       61 ccgcatagtt aagccagtat ctgctccctg cttgtgtgtt ggaggtcgct gagtagtgcg
      121 cgagcaaaat ttaagctaca acaaggcaag gcttgaccga caattgcatg aagaatctgc
      181 ttagggttag gcgttttgcg ctgcttcgcg atgtacgggc cagatatacg cgttgacatt
      241 gattattgac tagttattaa tagtaatcaa ttacggggtc attagttcat agcccatata
      301 tggagttccg cgttacataa cttacggtaa atggcccgcc tggctgaccg cccaacgacc
      361 cccgcccatt gacgtcaata atgacgtatg ttcccatagt aacgccaata gggactttcc
      421 attgacgtca atgggtggag tatttacggt aaactgccca cttggcagta catcaagtgt
      481 atcatatgcc aagtacgccc cctattgacg tcaatgacgg taaatggccc gcctggcatt
      541 atgcccagta catgacctta tgggactttc ctacttggca gtacatctac gtattagtca
      601 tcgctattac catggtgatg cggttttggc agtacatcaa tgggcgtgga tagcggtttg
      661 actcacgggg atttccaagt ctccacccca ttgacgtcaa tgggagtttg ttttggcacc
      721 aaaatcaacg ggactttcca aaatgtcgta acaactccgc cccattgacg caaatgggcg
      781 gtaggcgtgt acggtgggag gtctatataa gcagagctct ctggctaact agagaaccca
      841 ctgcttactg gcttatcgaa attaatacga ctcactatag ggagacccaa gctggctagc
      901 aagcttaccg gtatgactga gtacaaactg gtggtggttg gagcagatgg tgttgggaaa
      961 agcgcactga caatccagct aatccagaac cactttgtag atgaatatga tcccaccata
     1021 gaggattctt acagaaaaca agtggttata gatggtgaaa cctgtttgtt ggacatactg
     1081 gatacagctg gacaagaaga gtacagtgcc atgagagacc aatacatgag gacaggcgaa
     1141 ggcttcctct gtgtatttgc catcaataat agcaagtcat ttgcggatat taacctctac
     1201 agggagcaga ttaagcgagt aaaagactcg gatgatgtac ctatggtgct agtgggaaac
     1261 aagtgtgatt tgccaacaag gacagttgat acaaaacaag cccacgaact ggccaagagt
     1321 tacgggattc cattcattga aacctcagcc aagaccagac agggtgttga agatgctttt
     1381 tacacactgg taagagaaat acgccagtac cgaatgaaaa aactcaacag cagtgatgat
     1441 gggactcagg gtccgcggga attcggagcc ggagctggta ccatggacaa ggacaacacc
     1501 gtgcccctga agctgatcgc cctgctggcc aacggcgagt tccactctgg cgagcagctg
     1561 ggagagaccc tgggaatgag cagagccgcc atcaacaagc acatccagac actgagagac
     1621 tggggagtgg acgtgttcac cgtgcctggc aagggctaca gcctgcctga gcctatccag
     1681 ctgctgaacg ccaagcagat cctgggacag ctggatggcg gaagcgtggc cgtgctgcct
     1741 gtgatcgact ccaccaatca gtacctgctg gacagaatcg gagagctgaa gtccggcgac
     1801 gcctgcatcg ccgagtacca gcaggctggc agaggaggca gaggacggaa gtggttcagc
     1861 ccattcggag ccaacctgta cctgtccatg ttctggagac tggagcaggg acctgctgct
     1921 gccatcggac tgagtctggt gatcggaatc gtgatggccg aggtgctgag aaagctggga
     1981 gccgacaagg tgagagtgaa gtggcctaat gacctgtacc tccaggaccg caagctggct
     2041 ggcatcctgg tggagctgac aggcaagaca ggcgatgccg ctcagatcgt gatcggagcc
     2101 ggaatcaaca tggccatgag aagagtggag gagagcgtgg tgaaccaggg ctggatcacc
     2161 ctgcaggagg ctggcatcaa cctggaccgg aacaccctgg ccgccatgct gatcagagag
     2221 ctgagagccg ctctggagct gttcgagcag gagggactgg ctccttacct gagcagatgg
     2281 gagaagctgg acaacttcat caacagacct gtgaagctga tcatcggcga caaggaaatc
     2341 ttcggcatct ccagaggaat cgacaagcag ggagctctgc tgctggagca ggacggaatc
     2401 atcaagccct ggatgggcgg agaaatctcc ctgagaagcg cagagaaggg atccgtcgac
     2461 ggagccggtg ctggcgcata cccctacgac gtgcccgact acgcaggctc cgcagttcca
     2521 gcggtagaaa tcacccacac cttctgggaa aggaacctgc cctctgtttc tggcctgctg
     2581 aagatcattg gattttccac atcagtaact gccctggggt ttgtgctgta caaatacaag
     2641 ctcctgccac ggtcttgacc cggggatatc cagcacagtg gcggccgctc gagtctagag
     2701 ggcccgttta aacccgctga tcagcctcga ctgtgccttc tagttgccag ccatctgttg
     2761 tttgcccctc ccccgtgcct tccttgaccc tggaaggtgc cactcccact gtcctttcct
     2821 aataaaatga ggaaattgca tcgcattgtc tgagtaggtg tcattctatt ctggggggtg
     2881 gggtggggca ggacagcaag ggggaggatt gggaagacaa tagcaggcat gctggggatg
     2941 cggtgggctc tatggcttct gaggcggaaa gaaccagctg gggctctagg gggtatcccc
     3001 nnnnnnnnnn nnnnnnnnnn nnnnnnnnnn nnnnnnnnnn nnnnnnnnnn nnnnnnnnnn
     3061 nnnnnnnnnn nnnnnnnnnn nnnnnnnnnn nnnnnnnnnn nnnnnnnnnn nnnnnnnnnn
     3121 nnnncnnnnn nnnnnnnnnn nnnnnnnnnn nnnnnnnnnn nnnnnnnnnn nnnnnnnnnn
     3181 nnnnnnnnnn nnnnnnnnnn nnnnnnnnnn nnnnnnannn nnnnnnnnnn nnnnnnnnnn
     3241 nnnnnnnnnn nnnnnnnnnn nnnnnncctt tgacgttgga gtccacgttc tttaatagtg
     3301 gactcttgtt ccaaactgga acaacactca accctatctc ggtctattct tttgatttat
     3361 aagggatttt gccgatttcg gcctattggt taaaaaatga gctgatttaa caaaaattta
     3421 acgcgaatta attctgtgga atgtgtgtca gttagggtgt ggaaagtccc caggctcccc
     3481 agcaggcaga agtatgcaaa gcatgcatct caattagtca gcaaccaggt gtggaaagtc
     3541 cccaggctcc ccagcaggca gaagtatgca aagcatgcat ctcaattagt cagcaaccat
     3601 agtcccgccc ctaactccgc ccatcccgcc cctaactccg cccagttccg cccattctcc
     3661 gccccatggc tgactaattt tttttattta tgcagaggcc gaggccgcct ctgcctctga
     3721 gctattccag aagtagtgag gaggcttttt tggaggccta ggcttttgca aaaagctccc
     3781 gggagcttgt atatccattt tcggatctga tcaagagaca ggatgaggat cgtttcgcat
     3841 gattgaacaa gatggattgc acgcaggttc tccggccgct tgggtggaga ggctattcgg
     3901 ctatgactgg gcacaacaga caatcggctg ctctgatgcc gccgtgttcc ggctgtcagc
     3961 gcaggggcgc ccggttcttt ttgtcaagac cgacctgtcc ggtgccctga atgaactgca
     4021 ggacgaggca gcgcggctat cgtggctggc cacgacgggc gttccttgcg cagctgtgct
     4081 cgacgttgtc actgaagcgg gaagggactg gctgctattg ggcgaagtgc cggggcagga
     4141 tctcctgtca tctcaccttg ctcctgccga gaaagtatcc atcatggctg atgcaatgcg
     4201 gcggctgcat acgcttgatc cggctacctg cccattcgac caccaagcga aacatcgcat
     4261 cgagcgagca cgtactcgga tggaagccgg tcttgtcgat caggatgatc tggacgaaga
     4321 gcatcagggg ctcgcgccag ccgaactgtt cgccaggctc aaggcgcgca tgcccgacgg
     4381 cgaggatctc gtcgtgaccc atggcgatgc ctgcttgccg aatatcatgg tggaaaatgg
     4441 ccgcttttct ggattcatcg actgtggccg gctgggtgtg gcggaccgct atcaggacat
     4501 agcgttggct acccgtgata ttgctgaaga gcttggcggc gaatgggctg accgcttcct
     4561 cgtgctttac ggtatcgccg ctcccgattc gcagcgcatc gccttctatc gccttcttga
     4621 cgagttcttc tgagcgggac tctggggttc gaaatgaccg accaagcgac gcccaacctg
     4681 ccatcacgag atttcgattc caccgccgcc ttctatgaaa ggttgggctt cggaatcgtt
     4741 ttccgggacg ccggctggat gatcctccag cgcggggatc tcatgctgga gttcttcgcc
     4801 caccccaact tgtttattgc agcttataat ggttacaaat aaagcaatag catcacaaat
     4861 ttcacaaata aagcattttt ttcactgcat tctagttgtg gtttgtccaa actcatcaat
     4921 gtatcttatc atgtctgtat accgtcgacc tctagctaga gcttggcgta atcatggtca
     4981 tagctgtttc ctgtgtgaaa ttgttatccg ctcacaattc cacacaacat acgagccgga
     5041 agcataaagt gtaaagcctg gggtgcctaa tgagtgagct aactcacatt aattgcgttg
     5101 cgctcactgc ccgctttcca gtcgggaaac ctgtcgtgcc agctgcatta atgaatcggc
     5161 caacgcgcgg ggagaggcgg tttgcgtatt gggcgctctt ccgcttcctc gctcactgac
     5221 tcgctgcgct cggtcgttcg gctgcggcga gcggtatcag ctcactcaaa ggcggtaata
     5281 cggttatcca cagaatcagg ggataacgca ggaaagaaca tgtgagcaaa aggccagcaa
     5341 aaggccagga accgtaaaaa ggccgcgttg ctggcgtttt tccataggct ccgcccccct
     5401 gacgagcatc acaaaaatcg acgctcaagt cagaggtggc gaaacccgac aggactataa
     5461 agataccagg cgtttccccc tggaagctcc ctcgtgcgct ctcctgttcc gaccctgccg
     5521 cttaccggat acctgtccgc ctttctccct tcgggaagcg tggcgctttc tcatagctca
     5581 cgctgtaggt atctcagttc ggtgtaggtc gttcgctcca agctgggctg tgtgcacgaa
     5641 ccccccgttc agcccgaccg ctgcgcctta tccggtaact atcgtcttga gtccaacccg
     5701 gtaagacacg acttatcgcc actggcagca gccactggta acaggattag cagagcgagg
     5761 tatgtaggcg gtgctacaga gttcttgaag tggtggccta actacggcta cactagaaga
     5821 acagtatttg gtatctgcgc tctgctgaag ccagttacct tcggaaaaag agttggtagc
     5881 tcttgatccg gcaaacaaac caccgctggt agcggtggtt tttttgtttg caagcagcag
     5941 attacgcgca gaaaaaaagg atctcaagaa gatcctttga tcttttctac ggggtctgac
     6001 gctcagtgga acgaaaactc acgttaaggg attttggtca tgagattatc aaaaaggatc
     6061 ttcacctaga tccttttaaa ttaaaaatga agttttaaat caatctaaag tatatatgag
     6121 taaacttggt ctgacagtta ccaatgctta atcagtgagg cacctatctc agcgatctgt
     6181 ctatttcgtt catccatagt tgcctgactc cccgtcgtgt agataactac gatacgggag
     6241 ggcttaccat ctggccccag tgctgcaatg ataccgcgag acccacgctc accggctcca
     6301 gatttatcag caataaacca gccagccgga agggccgagc gcagaagtgg tcctgcaact
     6361 ttatccgcct ccatccagtc tattaattgt tgccgggaag ctagagtaag tagttcgcca
     6421 gttaatagtt tgcgcaacgt tgttgccatt gctacaggca tcgtggtgtc acgctcgtcg
     6481 tttggtatgg cttcattcag ctccggttcc caacgatcaa ggcgagttac atgatccccc
     6541 atgttgtgca aaaaagcggt tagctccttc ggtcctccga tcgttgtcag aagtaagttg
     6601 gccgcagtgt tatcactcat ggttatggca gcactgcata attctcttac tgtcatgcca
     6661 tccgtaagat gcttttctgt gactggtgag tactcaacca agtcattctg agaatagtgt
     6721 atgcggcgac cgagttgctc ttgcccggcg tcaatacggg ataataccgc gccacatagc
     6781 agaactttaa aagtgctcat cattggaaaa cgttcttcgg ggcgaaaact ctcaaggatc
     6841 ttaccgctgt tgagatccag ttcgatgtaa cccactcgtg cacccaactg atcttcagca
     6901 tcttttactt tcaccagcgt ttctgggtga gcaaaaacag gaaggcaaaa tgccgcaaaa
     6961 aagggaataa gggcgacacg gaaatgttga atactcatac tcttcctttt tcaatattat
     7021 tgaagcattt atcagggtta ttgtctcatg agcggataca tatttgaatg tatttagaaa
     7081 aataaacaaa taggggttcc gcgcacattt ccccgaaaag tgccacctga cgtc
//
